>Addgene plasmid #10831 | pcDNA3 HA Arf6 DN T27N | addgene full sequence | sequence record 195152 | Addgene NGS Result
GCAAGGCTTGACCGACAATTGCATGAAGAATCTGCTTAGGGTTAGGCGTTTTGCGCTGCTTCGCGATGTA
CGGGCCAGATATACGCGTTGACATTGATTATTGACTAGTTATTAATAGTAATCAATTACGGGGTCATTAG
TTCATAGCCCATATATGGAGTTCCGCGTTACATAACTTACGGTAAATGGCCCGCCTGGCTGACCGCCCAA
CGACCCCCGCCCATTGACGTCAATAATGACGTATGTTCCCATAGTAACGCCAATAGGGACTTTCCATTGA
CGTCAATGGGTGGAGTATTTACGGTAAACTGCCCACTTGGCAGTACATCAAGTGTATCATATGCCAAGTA
CGCCCCCTATTGACGTCAATGACGGTAAATGGCCCGCCTGGCATTATGCCCAGTACATGACCTTATGGGA
CTTTCCTACTTGGCAGTACATCTACGTATTAGTCATCGCTATTACCATGGTGATGCGGTTTTGGCAGTAC
ATCAATGGGCGTGGATAGCGGTTTGACTCACGGGGATTTCCAAGTCTCCACCCCATTGACGTCAATGGGA
GTTTGTTTTGGCACCAAAATCAACGGGACTTTCCAAAATGTCGTAACAACTCCGCCCCATTGACGCAAAT
GGGCGGTAGGCGTGTACGGTGGGAGGTCTATATAAGCAGAGCTCTCTGGCTAACTAGAGAACCCACTGCT
TACTGGCTTATCGAAATTAATACGACTCACTATAGGGAGACCCAAGCTTGGTACCGAGCTCGGATCCACT
AGTAACGGCCGCCAGTGTGCTGGAATTCATGGGGAAGGTGCTATCCAAAATCTTCGGGAACAAGGAAATG
CGGATCCTCATGTTGGGCCTGGACGCGGCCGGCAAGAACACAATCCTGTACAAATTGAAGCTTGGCCAGT
CGGTGACCACCATTCCCACTGTGGGTTTCAACGTGGAGACGGTGACTTACAAAAATGTCAAGTTCAACGT
ATGGGATGTGGGCGGCCAGGACAAGATCCGGCCGCTCTGGCGGCATTACTACACTGGGACCCAAGGTCTC
ATCTTCGTAGTGGACTGCGCCGACCGCGACCGCATCGATGAGGCTCGCCAGGAGCTGCACCGCATTATCA
ATGACCGGGAGATGAGGGACGCCATAATCCTCATCTTCGCCAACAAGCAGGACCTGCCCGATGCCATGAA
ACCCCACGAGATCCAGGAGAAACTGGGCCTGACCCGGATTCGGGACAGGAACTGGTATGTGCAGCCCTCC
TGTGCCACCTCAGGGGACGGACTCTATGAGGGGCTCACATGGTTAACCTCTAACTACAAATCTTACCCAT
ACGATGTTCCAGATTACGCTTAATAGTCTAGACAGCTGAGATCTGATATCCATCACACTGGCGGCCGCTC
GAGCATGCATCTAGAGGGCCCTATTCTATAGTGTCACCTAAATGCTAGAGCTCGCTGATCAGCCTCGACT
GTGCCTTCTAGTTGCCAGCCATCTGTTGTTTGCCCCTCCCCCGTGCCTTCCTTGACCCTGGAAGGTGCCA
CTCCCACTGTCCTTTCCTAATAAAATGAGGAAATTGCATCGCATTGTCTGAGTAGGTGTCATTCTATTCT
GGGGGGTGGGGTGGGGCAGGACAGCAAGGGGGAGGATTGGGAAGACAATAGCAGGCATGCTGGGGATGCG
GTGGGCTCTATGGCTTCTGAGGCGGAAAGAACCAGCTGGGGCTCTAGGGGGTATCCCC
[124 nt withheld, positions 1739-1862]
C
[91 nt withheld, positions 1864-1954]
A
[49 nt withheld, positions 1956-2004]
CCTTTGACGTTGGAGTCCACGTTCTTT
[37 nt withheld, positions 2032-2068]
ACCCTATCTCGGTCTATTCTTTTGATTTATAAGGGATTTTGCCGATTTCGGCCTATTGGTTAAAAAATGA
GCTGATTTAACAAAAATTTAACGCGAATTAATTCTGTGGAATGTGTGTCAGTTAGGGTGTGGAAAGTCCC
CAGGCTCCCCAGCAGGCAGAAGTATGCAAAGCATGCATCTCAATTAGTCAGCAACCAGGTGTGGAAAGTC
CCCAGGCTCCCCAGCAGGCAGAAGTATGCAAAGCATGCATCTCAATTAGTCAGCAACCATAGTCCCGCCC
CTAACTCCGCCCATCCCGCCCCTAACTCCGCCCAGTTCCGCCCATTCTCCGCCCCATGGCTGACTAATTT
TTTTTATTTATGCAGAGGCCGAGGCCGCCTCTGCCTCTGAGCTATTCCAGAAGTAGTGAGGAGGCTTTTT
TGGAGGCCTAGGCTTTTGCAAAAAGCTCCCGGGAGCTTGTATATCCATTTTCGGATCTGATCAAGAGACA
GGATGAGGATCGTTTCGCATGATTGAACAAGATGGATTGCACGCAGGTTCTCCGGCCGCTTGGGTGGAGA
GGCTATTCGGCTATGACTGGGCACAACAGACAATCGGCTGCTCTGATGCCGCCGTGTTCCGGCTGTCAGC
GCAGGGGCGCCCGGTTCTTTTTGTCAAGACCGACCTGTCCGGTGCCCTGAATGAACTGCAGGACGAGGCA
GCGCGGCTATCGTGGCTGGCCACGACGGGCGTTCCTTGCGCAGCTGTGCTCGACGTTGTCACTGAAGCGG
GAAGGGACTGGCTGCTATTGGGCGAAGTGCCGGGGCAGGATCTCCTGTCATCTCACCTTGCTCCTGCCGA
GAAAGTATCCATCATGGCTGATGCAATGCGGCGGCTGCATACGCTTGATCCGGCTACCTGCCCATTCGAC
CACCAAGCGAAACATCGCATCGAGCGAGCACGTACTCGGATGGAAGCCGGTCTTGTCGATCAGGATGATC
TGGACGAAGAGCATCAGGGGCTCGCGCCAGCCGAACTGTTCGCCAGGCTCAAGGCGCGCATGCCCGACGG
CGAGGATCTCGTCGTGACCCATGGCGATGCCTGCTTGCCGAATATCATGGTGGAAAATGGCCGCTTTTCT
GGATTCATCGACTGTGGCCGGCTGGGTGTGGCGGACCGCTATCAGGACATAGCGTTGGCTACCCGTGATA
TTGCTGAAGAGCTTGGCGGCGAATGGGCTGACCGCTTCCTCGTGCTTTACGGTATCGCCGCTCCCGATTC
GCAGCGCATCGCCTTCTATCGCCTTCTTGACGAGTTCTTCTGAGCGGGACTCTGGGGTTCGAAATGACCG
ACCAAGCGACGCCCAACCTGCCATCACGAGATTTCGATTCCACCGCCGCCTTCTATGAAAGGTTGGGCTT
CGGAATCGTTTTCCGGGACGCCGGCTGGATGATCCTCCAGCGCGGGGATCTCATGCTGGAGTTCTTCGCC
CACCCCAACTTGTTTATTGCAGCTTATAATGGTTACAAATAAAGCAATAGCATCACAAATTTCACAAATA
AAGCATTTTTTTCACTGCATTCTAGTTGTGGTTTGTCCAAACTCATCAATGTATCTTATCATGTCTGTAT
ACCGTCGACCTCTAGCTAGAGCTTGGCGTAATCATGGTCATAGCTGTTTCCTGTGTGAAATTGTTATCCG
CTCACAATTCCACACAACATACGAGCCGGAAGCATAAAGTGTAAAGCCTGGGGTGCCTAATGAGTGAGCT
AACTCACATTAATTGCGTTGCGCTCACTGCCCGCTTTCCAGTCGGGAAACCTGTCGTGCCAGCTGCATTA
ATGAATCGGCCAACGCGCGGGGAGAGGCGGTTTGCGTATTGGGCGCTCTTCCGCTTCCTCGCTCACTGAC
TCGCTGCGCTCGGTCGTTCGGCTGCGGCGAGCGGTATCAGCTCACTCAAAGGCGGTAATACGGTTATCCA
CAGAATCAGGGGATAACGCAGGAAAGAACATGTGAGCAAAAGGCCAGCAAAAGGCCAGGAACCGTAAAAA
GGCCGCGTTGCTGGCGTTTTTCCATAGGCTCCGCCCCCCTGACGAGCATCACAAAAATCGACGCTCAAGT
CAGAGGTGGCGAAACCCGACAGGACTATAAAGATACCAGGCGTTTCCCCCTGGAAGCTCCCTCGTGCGCT
CTCCTGTTCCGACCCTGCCGCTTACCGGATACCTGTCCGCCTTTCTCCCTTCGGGAAGCGTGGCGCTTTC
TCATAGCTCACGCTGTAGGTATCTCAGTTCGGTGTAGGTCGTTCGCTCCAAGCTGGGCTGTGTGCACGAA
CCCCCCGTTCAGCCCGACCGCTGCGCCTTATCCGGTAACTATCGTCTTGAGTCCAACCCGGTAAGACACG
ACTTATCGCCACTGGCAGCAGCCACTGGTAACAGGATTAGCAGAGCGAGGTATGTAGGCGGTGCTACAGA
GTTCTTGAAGTGGTGGCCTAACTACGGCTACACTAGAAGAACAGTATTTGGTATCTGCGCTCTGCTGAAG
CCAGTTACCTTCGGAAAAAGAGTTGGTAGCTCTTGATCCGGCAAACAAACCACCGCTGGTAGCGGTGGTT
TTTTTGTTTGCAAGCAGCAGATTACGCGCAGAAAAAAAGGATCTCAAGAAGATCCTTTGATCTTTTCTAC
GGGGTCTGACGCTCAGTGGAACGAAAACTCACGTTAAGGGATTTTGGTCATGAGATTATCAAAAAGGATC
TTCACCTAGATCCTTTTAAATTAAAAATGAAGTTTTAAATCAATCTAAAGTATATATGAGTAAACTTGGT
CTGACAGTTACCAATGCTTAATCAGTGAGGCACCTATCTCAGCGATCTGTCTATTTCGTTCATCCATAGT
TGCCTGACTCCCCGTCGTGTAGATAACTACGATACGGGAGGGCTTACCATCTGGCCCCAGTGCTGCAATG
ATACCGCGAGACCCACGCTCACCGGCTCCAGATTTATCAGCAATAAACCAGCCAGCCGGAAGGGCCGAGC
GCAGAAGTGGTCCTGCAACTTTATCCGCCTCCATCCAGTCTATTAATTGTTGCCGGGAAGCTAGAGTAAG
TAGTTCGCCAGTTAATAGTTTGCGCAACGTTGTTGCCATTGCTACAGGCATCGTGGTGTCACGCTCGTCG
TTTGGTATGGCTTCATTCAGCTCCGGTTCCCAACGATCAAGGCGAGTTACATGATCCCCCATGTTGTGCA
AAAAAGCGGTTAGCTCCTTCGGTCCTCCGATCGTTGTCAGAAGTAAGTTGGCCGCAGTGTTATCACTCAT
GGTTATGGCAGCACTGCATAATTCTCTTACTGTCATGCCATCCGTAAGATGCTTTTCTGTGACTGGTGAG
TACTCAACCAAGTCATTCTGAGAATAGTGTATGCGGCGACCGAGTTGCTCTTGCCCGGCGTCAATACGGG
ATAATACCGCGCCACATAGCAGAACTTTAAAAGTGCTCATCATTGGAAAACGTTCTTCGGGGCGAAAACT
CTCAAGGATCTTACCGCTGTTGAGATCCAGTTCGATGTAACCCACTCGTGCACCCAACTGATCTTCAGCA
TCTTTTACTTTCACCAGCGTTTCTGGGTGAGCAAAAACAGGAAGGCAAAATGCCGCAAAAAAGGGAATAA
GGGCGACACGGAAATGTTGAATACTCATACTCTTCCTTTTTCAATATTATTGAAGCATTTATCAGGGTTA
TTGTCTCATGAGCGGATACATATTTGAATGTATTTAGAAAAATAAACAAATAGGGGTTCCGCGCACATTT
CCCCGAAAAGTGCCACCTGACGTCGACGGATCGGGAGATCTCCCGATCCCCTATGGTGCACTCTCAGTAC
AATCTGCTCTGATGCCGCATAGTTAAGCCAGTATCTGCTCCCTGCTTGTGTGTTGGAGGTCGCTGAGTAG
TGCGCGAGCAAAATTTAAGCTACAACAAG
Features (pLannotate 1.2.2; 22 found; start..end, strand, type, name):
     90..469     +  enhancer       CMV enhancer: human cytomegalovirus immediate early enhancer
    470..673     +  promoter       CMV promoter: human cytomegalovirus (CMV) immediate early promoter
    669..702     +  LTR            5' LTR (truncated) (fragment): truncated 5' long terminal repeat (LTR) from HIV-1
    718..736     +  promoter       T7 promoter: promoter for bacteriophage T7 RNA polymerase
    799..1323    +  CDS            ARF6: ARF6_HUMAN - Experimental evidence at protein level: Swiss-Prot protein existence level 1. (Microbial infection) Functions as an allosteric activator of the cholera toxin catalytic subunit, an ADP-ribosyltransferase. From Homo sapiens (Human).
   1324..1352    +  CDS            3xHA (fragment): three tandem HA epitope tags
   1425..1443    -  promoter       SP6 promoter: promoter for bacteriophage SP6 RNA polymerase
   1469..1693    +  polyA_signal   bGH poly(A) signal: bovine growth hormone polyadenylation signal
   1697..1718    +  promoter       SV40 promoter (fragment): SV40 enhancer and early promoter
   1739..2167    +  rep_origin     f1 ori (sequence partly withheld): f1 bacteriophage origin of replication; arrow indicates direction of (+) strand synthesis
   2181..2510    +  promoter       SV40 promoter: SV40 enhancer and early promoter
   2577..3368    +  CDS            neo: KKA2_KLEPN - Also known as kan, nptII. Experimental evidence at protein level: Swiss-Prot protein existence level 1. Resistance to kanamycin, neomycin, paromomycin, ribostamycin, butirosin and gentamicin B. From Klebsiella pneumoniae.
   3392..3550    +  CDS            ble (fragment): BLE_KLEPN - Experimental evidence at protein level: Swiss-Prot protein existence level 1. Binding protein with a strong affinity to the bleomycin family of antibiotics. Binds to CL990; an antimitotic-antibiotic compound. From Klebsiella pneumoniae.
   3545..3666    +  polyA_signal   SV40 poly(A) signal: SV40 polyadenylation signal
   3739..3755    -  protein_bind   lac operator: The lac repressor binds to the lac operator to inhibit transcription in E. coli. This inhibition can be relieved by adding lactose or isopropyl-β-D-thiogalactopyranoside (IPTG). lac repressor encoded by lacI
   3763..3793    -  promoter       lac promoter: promoter for the E. coli lac operon
   3808..3829    -  protein_bind   CAP binding site: CAP binding activates transcription in the presence of cAMP. E. coli catabolite activator protein
   3842..3934    -  CDS            lacI (fragment): lac repressor; lacI; The lac repressor binds to the lac operator to inhibit transcription in E. coli. This inhibition can be relieved by adding lactose or isopropyl-β-D-thiogalactopyranoside (IPTG).
   4117..4705    -  rep_origin     ori: high-copy-number ColE1/pMB1/pBR322/pUC origin of replication
   4876..5736    -  CDS            AmpR: β-lactamase; bla; confers resistance to ampicillin, carbenicillin, and related antibiotics
   5737..5841    -  promoter       AmpR promoter: bla
   5900..5952    -  misc_feature   bom (fragment): basis of mobility region from pBR322
