[The description below was written by a language model from this plasmid's Addgene catalogue record and pLannotate feature annotations shown in this document.]
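Description:
pcDNA3 HA Arf6 DN T27N is a mammalian expression plasmid built on the Invitrogen pcDNA3.1 backbone (the name says pcDNA3, while the catalogue lists pcDNA3.1), with a sequenced length of about 6.0 kb. It is propagated in E. coli through a high-copy ColE1/pUC-type origin with ampicillin selection from the β-lactamase gene. It also carries an f1 origin, which permits single-stranded DNA production. For selecting stably transfected mammalian cells, an SV40 enhancer/early promoter drives the neomycin phosphotransferase gene, followed by an SV40 polyadenylation signal, which confers G418 resistance.

The payload is a 525 bp human ARF6 coding sequence inserted between EcoRI and XhoI sites, both retained. It is transcribed from the human cytomegalovirus immediate early enhancer and promoter and terminated by the bovine growth hormone poly(A) signal. The insert carries the T27N substitution, recorded as defective in GTP binding and acting as a dominant negative form of this small GTPase. An HA epitope is fused at the C terminus. The feature table places a short HA-matching segment directly after the ARF6 reading frame, annotated as a fragment of a 3xHA tag and consistent in length with a single copy. T7 and SP6 promoters flank the cloning region and can serve for in vitro transcription or as sequencing primer sites. Several small annotations, such as the HIV-1 LTR fragment, ble fragment and lacI fragment, are probably backbone remnants or short sequence matches rather than functional elements.

The construct is suited to transient or stable expression of epitope-tagged, inhibitory Arf6 to interfere with endogenous Arf6 signalling. The associated publication concerns an ARF GTPase-activating protein and its effect on cell motility.
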