Addgene plasmid #10831: pcDNA3 HA Arf6 DN T27N
Depositing lab: Thomas Roberts. Depositing organization: Dana-Farber Cancer Institute. Publication: DEF-1/ASAP1 is a GTPase-activating protein (GAP) for ARF1 that enhances cell motility through a GAP-dependent mechanism. Furman C, Short SM, Subramanian RR, Zetter BR, Roberts TM. J Biol Chem. 2002 Mar 8. 277(10):7962-9. 10.1074/jbc.M109149200 PubMed 11773070.
Backbone
  Vector backbone: pcDNA3.1
  Backbone manufacturer: Invitrogen
  Backbone size w/o insert (bp): 5428
  Vector type: Mammalian Expression
  Selectable markers: Neomycin (select with G418)
Growth in bacteria
  Bacterial resistance: Ampicillin, 100 μg/mL
  Growth temperature: 37°C
  Growth strain: DH5alpha
  Copy number: High Copy
Gene/Insert
  Gene/Insert name: Arf6 T27N (alt name: Arf6)
  Species: H. sapiens (human)
  Insert size (bp): 525
  Mutation: T27N. Defective in GTP binding. Dominant negative.
  Entrez Gene: ARF6
  Tag / fusion protein: HA (C terminal on insert)
  Cloning method: Restriction Enzyme; 5′ cloning site EcoRI (not destroyed); 3′ cloning site XhoI (not destroyed)
  Sequencing primers: 5′ T7; 3′ bGH PA terminator
Resource information
  A portion of this plasmid was derived from a plasmid made by: Richard Klausner
Terms and licenses: Academic/Nonprofit Terms; Industry Terms: Not Available to Industry
How to cite: pcDNA3 HA Arf6 DN T27N was a gift from Thomas Roberts (Addgene plasmid # 10831 ; http://n2t.net/addgene:10831 ; RRID:Addgene_10831)
