>Addgene plasmid #10831 | pcDNA3 HA Arf6 DN T27N | addgene partial sequence | sequence record 138113 | CMV-F 5'-CGCAAATGGGCGGTAGGCGTG-3'
ACTAGAGAACCCACTGCTTACTGGCTTATCGAAATTAATACGACTCACTATAGGGAGACCCAAGCTTGGT
ACCGAGCTCGGATCCACTAGTAACGGCCGCCAGTGTGCTGGAATTCATGGGGAAGGTGCTATCCAAAATC
TTCGGGAACAAGGAAATGCGGATCCTCATGTTGGGCCTGGACGCGGCCGGCAAGAACACAATCCTGTACA
AATTGAAGCTTGGCCAGTCGGTGACCACCATTCCCACTGTGGGTTTCAACGTGGAGACGGTGACTTACAA
AAATGTCAAGTTCAACGTATGGGATGTGGGCGGCCAGGACAAGATCCGGCCGCTCTGGCGGCATTACTAC
ACTGGGACCCAAGGTCTCATCTTCGTAGTGGACTGCGCCGACCGCGACCGCATCGATGAGGCTCGCCAGG
AGCTGCACCGCATTATCAATGACCGGGAGATGAGGGACGCCATAATCCTCATCTTCGCCAACAAGCAGGA
CCTGCCCGATGCCATGAAACCCCACGAGATCCAGGAGAAACTGGGCCTGACCCGGATTCGGGACAGGAAC
TGGTATGTGCAGCCCTCCTGTGCCACCTCAGGGGACGGACTCTATGAGGGGCTCACATGGTTAACCTCTA
ACTACAAATCTTACCCATACGATGTTCCAGATTACGCTTAATAGTCTAGACAGCTGAGATCTGATATCCA
TCACACTGGCGGCCGCTCGAGCATGCATCTAGAGGGCCCTATTCTATAGTGTCACCTAAATGCTAGAGCT
CGCTGATCAGCCTCGACTGTGCCTTCTAGTTGCCAGCCATCTGTTGTTTGCCCCTCCCCCGTGCC
